Addgene plasmid #34342: KHBD00190
Depositing lab: Bart Deplancke. Depositing organization: Swiss Federal Institute of Technology (EPFL). Publication: Automated protein-DNA interaction screening of Drosophila regulatory elements. Korneel Hens, Jean-Daniel Feuz, Alina Isakova, Antonina Lagovitina, Andreas Massouras, Julien Bryois, Patrick Callaerts, Susan E. Celniker, Bart Deplancke. Nat Methods. 2011 Oct 30;8(12):1065-70. 10.1038/nmeth.1763 PubMed 22037703.
Backbone
  Vector backbone: pDONR221
  Backbone manufacturer: Invitrogen
  Backbone size w/o insert (bp): 2536
  Vector type: Gateway Donor Vector
Growth in bacteria
  Bacterial resistance: Kanamycin, 50 μg/mL
  Growth temperature: 37°C
  Growth strain: DH5alpha
  Copy number: High Copy
Gene/Insert
  Gene/Insert name: CG2712 (alt names: FBgn0024975; CG2712)
  Species: D. melanogaster (fly)
  Insert size (bp): 1503
  Entrez Gene: CG2712 (a.k.a. Dmel_CG2712, Dmel\CG2712, EG:95B7.7, III, anon-3Be)
  Cloning method: Gateway Cloning
  Sequencing primers: 5′ M13F; 3′ M13R
Terms and licenses: Academic/Nonprofit Terms; Industry Terms: Not Available to Industry
Depositor comments: Please note that the ORFs in this collection were cloned open-ended (without a stop codon).
How to cite: KHBD00190 was a gift from Bart Deplancke (Addgene plasmid # 34342 ; http://n2t.net/addgene:34342 ; RRID:Addgene_34342)
