[The description below was written by a language model from this plasmid's Addgene catalogue record.]
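Description:
KHBD00190 is a Gateway entry clone built on the pDONR221 donor vector backbone (Invitrogen), carrying the open reading frame of the Drosophila melanogaster gene CG2712 (FBgn0024975). The insert is about 1.5 kb in a backbone of roughly 2.5 kb. The plasmid is maintained in E. coli as a high-copy plasmid under kanamycin selection. The ORF was introduced by Gateway recombination cloning. In a pDONR221-derived clone this normally leaves the insert flanked by attL recombination sites in place of the donor vector's counter-selectable cassette, although no feature table is provided to confirm the exact elements present. M13 forward and reverse primer sites on either side of the insert are recorded as the sequencing primers.

As an entry clone, the construct has no promoter intended to express the insert, and the record lists no tags or reporters. It serves as a shuttle from which the CG2712 coding sequence can be moved by LR recombination into destination vectors of the user's choice. The depositor notes that ORFs in this collection were cloned open-ended, without a stop codon, which allows in-frame C-terminal fusions to tags or functional domains encoded by the destination vector. The plasmid belongs to a collection associated with a study on automated protein–DNA interaction screening of Drosophila regulatory elements, so its likely purpose is to supply this ORF for such screening assays. The record does not describe the function of the CG2712 protein or the specific destination vectors used.
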