>Addgene plasmid #34342 | KHBD00190 | depositor partial sequence | sequence record 40909 | KHBD00190 sequence 1503 bps
ATGACGACCATGTCGCCGCCGTCCCCCATGGACGCCTTGTGCCGCGTGTGCCACACAGCATCGCCGCGCT
GCCTGCCGCTCTTCAAACCGCTCGACGATCCAATTTCCGGCAAACCAGCGACGCTGGCCAGCATTTTAAG
CTACTGCAGCGGTCTGGAGATCCTAGAGGCGGAGCTCTTCCTGCCCCACCACATCTGCCCGGACTGCGTG
GCCAAGTTGCGGCTCTCGCTGGAATTCAAGCGGAGTGTCCATCGCATGGACAGAATTCTGCGGCAGAGTC
ATGCGGACTTTTGCCGCAGCAAAAAGATCAGCGCGGTGAATACTAGGGCCAGGCTGTCAACCGAGATTCC
GGAGGATTTTGTACTCGTGCTCGATGACCAGGAAGTGACTGAATATCCAGCAGAAACGATACGAGATGAG
GAGCAACTCCTGGTCGTAGAATCAGATGAGGCGGAGAGCCGGCTGGAAGCGCCAATTGTACAGGAGGAGA
GGCTGGATATTGCACTGGAACAGCACGAAGACGATCTCTGCGAGATTGTCGACGATCCGGATCCGGAGCA
ACGTAGGAGCAGGTTAGAAAGATCCGAGCCAGCGCTGCAATGTCCCATTTGCGGCAAACAACTGGCTAGG
AAGCGGACCTTTCAGTACCACATGAGGCTACATGGCCAGCCAAAAATTCGCCAAGAAGACAACGACCACT
GCATTGAAGAGTGCCTCCAAGTGGAGCCCGTTTTGCAGGCCAAAGCTGGCGAAGATGTCTACGAGATTGT
GGAGAAATCAGCACAGACTTCGGCGACGCAGAAAACTTTGCCCAGTGGAAGCCGGCCTTGGAAACCCCTC
AATCCCTCCCTACAGTGTAAAATCTGTGGCAAGCAACTAAGCACCAACAACTCCTTCAAGTACCATATGC
AGCTACATGGCACGGCCACGCCCTACGTTTGCACAATCTGCGGAGAGTCCTTTAAGACGCGAAACGCCCG
CGACGGCCATGTCACGCTGCACGATCGTAACAATCCGAACAGGTGCCCCACCTGCTTCAAGGTCTACCGG
CAGGCGTCCTCGCTGCGCACACACCTTCTAATCCACAGCGGAATCAAGCCATTCGAGTGCAGCATCTGCG
GCAAGAGGCTAACACAGAAGTCGGGCTACAAGAAGCACATGCTCACCCACACGGGCGAGAAGCCGCACGG
CTGCGACATTTGCGGCCGTCGCTTCCGCTACTCGAGCAATCTGATTGCCCACAAGCGCTGCCACAGCCAG
GAGAAGCCCCACCCGTGCCCGGTGTGCCAGAAGCGCAGCTTCGGCAGCACATCCGAGCTCAACCGCCACA
TGCTCGTCCACAGCAGCGAGCGACCGTTCGGCTGTGAGCAGTGCGGCAAGTCCTTCAAGCGCCGCATCTC
ACTCGCCATCCATCGCCAGTCGCACAAGGCGGGCAGACAGCGGAGGCGGGCCGAGCATGAAGTGGGTGTC
CAACTGGAGGAGCAGGACGAGAATGTGGAGACC
