>Addgene plasmid #34342 | KHBD00190 | addgene partial sequence | sequence record 42036 | M13-Rev 5'-CAGGAAACAGCTATGACC-3'
ATTTTATTTTGACTGATAGTGACCTGTTCGTTGCAACAAATTGATAAGCAATGCTTTCTTATAATGCCAA
CTTTGTACAAGAAAGTTGGCAAGGTCTCCACATTCTCGTCCTGCTCCTCCAGTTGGACACCCACTTCATG
CTCGGCCCGCCTCCGCTGTCTGCCCGCCTTGTGCGACTGGCGATGGATGGCGAGTGAGATGCGGCGCTTG
AAGGACTTGCCGCACTGCTCACAGCCGAACGGTCGCTCGCTGCTGTGGACGAGCATGTGGCGGTTGAGCT
CGGATGTGCTGCCGAAGCTGCGCTTCTGGCACACCGGGCACGGGTGGGGCTTCTCCTGGCTGTGGCAGCG
CTTGTGGGCAATCAGATTGCTCGAGTAGCGGAAGCGACGGCCGCAAATGTCGCAGCCGTGCGGCTTCTCG
CCCGTGTGGGTGAGCATGTGCTTCTTGTAGCCCGACTTCTGTGTTAGCCTCTTGCCGCAGATGCTGCACT
CGAATGGCTTGATTCCGCTGTGGATTAGAAGGTGTGTGCGCAGCGAGGACGCCTGCCGGTAGACCTTGAA
GCAGGTGGGGCACCTGTTCGGATTGTTACGATCGTGCAGCGTGACATGGCCGTCGCGGGCGTTTCGCGTC
TTAAAGGACTCTCCGCAGATTGTGCAAACGTAGGGCGTGGCCGTGCCATGTAGCTGCATATGGTACTTGA
AGGAGTTGTTGGTGCTTAGTTGCTTGCCACAGATTTTACACTGTAGGGAGGGATTGAGGGGTTTCCAAGG
